>Addgene plasmid #84541 | pUC118-mCtnnb1-FLIP-FlpE-Puro | addgene partial sequence | sequence record 164421 | L4440 5'-AGCGAGTCAGTGAGCGAG-3'
GCCTCTCCCCGCGCGTTGGCCGATTCATTAATGCAGCTGGCACGACAGGTTTCCCGACTGGAAAGCGGGC
AGTGAGCGCAACGCAATTAATGTGAGTTAGCTCACTCATTAGGCACCCCAGGCTTTACACTTTATGCTTC
CGGCTCGTATGTTGTGTGGAATTGTGAGCGGATAACAATTTCACACAGGAAACAGCTATGACCATGATTA
CGAATTCGAGCTCGGTACCCGGGGATCCTCTAGAGTCGTGACAGCTGACCTGATGGAGTTGGACATGGCC
ATGGAGCCGGACAGAAAAGCTGCTGTCAGCCACTGGCAGCAGCAGTCTTACTTGGATTCTGGAATCCATT
CTGGTGCCACCACCACAGCTCCTTCCCTGAGTGGCAAGGGCAACCCTGAGGAAGAAGATGTTGACACCTC
CCAAGTCCTTTATGAATGGGAGCAAGGCTTTTCCCAGTCCTTCACGCAAGAGCAAGTAGCTGGTAAAGCA
TTTGTGTTTGGAAGCTAGCATTAAGTTTCTTGACAGGGCTGTGTGACAGCTCAGCCACAGCACAAGTGGG
TTGAAGGAAGGGCGGAGGGTAGCGGAGTCCCACATGCCTAGTGAGTGTTGGATTTACCTTTTTCAGATAT
TGACGGGCAGTATGCAATGACTAGGGCTCAGAGGGTCCGAGCTGCCATGTTCCCTGAGACGCTAGATGAG
GGCATGCAGATCCCATCCACGCAGTTTGACGCTGCTCATCCCACTAATGTCCAGCGCTTGGCTGAACCAT
CACAGATGTTGAAACATGCAGTTGTCAATTTGATTAACTATCAGGATGACGCGGAACTTGCCACACGTGC
AATTCCTGAGCTGACAAAACTGCTAAACGATGAGGACCAGGTAAGCAGTGATGTAACTTGCTTTTCAGT
