>Addgene plasmid #84541 | pUC118-mCtnnb1-FLIP-FlpE-Puro | addgene partial sequence | sequence record 164423 | M13-F20 5'-TGTAAAACGACGGCCAGT-3'
GCAGGGTTGCTTGTAGAAGTGATCAAAGTTCTGTCGAAACAGCCAGTTGAAAATGGGCACTAAGAGCCCC
TAGCTTCTGACTCTGAGCTTCTATGTTACTTGCCTTAGGAGACACTGCAGAATATCCACTCCCTCACCCT
TAAGGTCCTTGAACATTTCCATAGGCAGGTCTCACCCCATGCCTGTGTTTAAGATCTTATCTCCTGGACT
TTGGTATGGCCAACAAAGAAAGCCTCACAGGATCCACCCGGCCCAGCCTTAGCCCAACTCTAACACTGTG
TCTCCAGCACACCATCCCTCTTCCTCCTCGGGACTGTGGACGGCATCCTCTCACTGCCTCCTCCTAGGTA
ACACCTCACTTCTTCTCAAAGATTGCCACAAGACCTCAAAACACCATGTCCTCTGTCTATCCAGCCCCTC
CTCTCTGCCCAAGTGTAAACTTATGAGGCCTGCTCCCCATCCCTTCAATGCTTAGCACCGTACTGTACAC
ACAGATTCAATGTCTAAAGACACAAATCTTTGAGCCTGTGTGTGTGTGCGCGCGCGCGCGCACATGCATA
CTAAGAACTTAGTAACTCCACACTCTGTACAAACAACTTTCATCACTCTACCTTGCTCTCTTGATTGCCA
TAAGCTAAGATCTGAAGGCAGTCTGTTGTAATAGCCAAGAATTTCACGTTTGTTTTGTTGAGCAAAGCAA
CCATTTTCTGCAGTCCACCAGCTAGGCGCACTGCCATTTTAGCTCCTTCCTGATGGAGCAGGAGATTATG
TAGTGTCGTGATGGCGTAGAACAGTACAGAATCCACTGGTGACCTGGGAAGAGGAGAGCCTTTGTTAGCC
ATGCCAGCACCCTTCTACTTCCTACCCTTCAAGTTCCCTGGCCATTCTCTTACCCAAGCATTTTCACCAG
CGCTGGGATGCCACCAGACTTAAAGATGGCCAGCAAGCC
