>Addgene plasmid #84541 | pUC118-mCtnnb1-FLIP-FlpE-Puro | addgene partial sequence | sequence record 165889 | puro-variant-R 5'-gtgggcttgtactcggtcat-3'
TAGGCAGAGAGAGTCAGTGCCTATCAGAAACCCAAGAGTCTTCTCTGTCTCCACGTGCCCAGTTTCTATT
GGTCTCCTTAAACCTGTCTTGTAACCGAAGTTCCTATACTATCTAGAGAATAGGAACTTCTCTAGATAAC
TTCGTATAATGTGTACTATACGAAGTTATCGATGGCTGTCGAAAGGCCCGGAGATGAGGAAGAGGAGAAC
AGCGCGGCAGACGTGCGCTTTTGAAGCGTGCAGAATGCCGGGCCTCCGGAGGACCTTCGGGCGCCCGCCC
CGCCCCTGAGCCCGCCCCTGAGCCCGCCCCCGGACCCACCCCTTCCCAGCCTCTGAGCCCAGAAAGCGAA
GGAGCAAAGCTGCTATTGGCCGCTGCCCCAAAGGCCTACCCGCTTCCATTGCTCAGCGGTGCTGTCCATC
TGCACGAGACTAGTGAGACGTGCTACTTCCATTTGTCACGTCCTGCACGACGCGAGCTGCGGGGCGGGGG
GGAACTTCCTGACTAGGGGAGGAGTAGAAGGTGGCGCGAAGGGGCCACCAAAGAACGGAGCCGGTTGGCG
CCTACCGGTGGATGTGGAATGTGTGCGAGG
