>Addgene plasmid #84541 | pUC118-mCtnnb1-FLIP-FlpE-Puro | depositor partial sequence | sequence record 167918 | pUC118-mCtnnb1-FLIP-FlpE-Puro sequence 3903 bps
ACAGCTGACCTGATGGAGTTGGACATGGCCATGGAGCCGGACAGAAAAGCTGCTGTCAGCCACTGGCAGC
AGCAGTCTTACTTGGATTCTGGAATCCATTCTGGTGCCACCACCACAGCTCCTTCCCTGAGTGGCAAGGG
CAACCCTGAGGAAGAAGATGTTGACACCTCCCAAGTCCTTTATGAATGGGAGCAAGGCTTTTCCCAGTCC
TTCACGCAAGAGCAAGTAGCTGGTAAAGCATTTGTGTTTGGAAGCTAGCATTAAGTTTCTTGACAGGGCT
GTGTGACAGCTCAGCCACAGCACAAGTGGGTTGAAGGAAGGGCGGAGGGTAGCGGAGTCCCACATGCCTA
GTGAGTGTTGGATTTACCTTTTTCAGATATTGACGGGCAGTATGCAATGACTAGGGCTCAGAGGGTCCGA
GCTGCCATGTTCCCTGAGACGCTAGATGAGGGCATGCAGATCCCATCCACGCAGTTTGACGCTGCTCATC
CCACTAATGTCCAGCGCTTGGCTGAACCATCACAGATGTTGAAACATGCAGTTGTCAATTTGATTAACTA
TCAGGATGACGCGGAACTTGCCACACGTGCAATTCCTGAGCTGACAAAACTGCTAAACGATGAGGACCAG
GTAAGCAGTGATGTAACTTGCTTTTCAGTTTACTTTGAGGGAAGTTCTCAAGGGGATGCCAATGGCTGCC
TCACACTAAGTTTTGGAAACTAATGGTGCCTCTTCATCCTTTATTCTAGGTGGTAGTTAATAAAGCTGCT
GTTATGGTCCATCAGCTTTCCAAAAAGGAAGCTTCCAGACATGCCATCATGCGCTCCCCTCAGATGGTGT
CTGCCATTGTACGCACCATGCAGGTAAGTATCAAAGATCTGGCGCGCCATAACTTCGTATAGTACACATT
ATACGAAGTTATGGCTAAGCTTTGTGCCATGCCATTGATGCTAGCACAGCCTGAATGGATAACTTCGTAT
AGGATACCTTATACGAAGTTATGTCGACGAAGTTCCTATACTATCTAGAGAATAGGAACTTCAGACATGA
TAAGATACATTGATGAGTTTGGACAAACCACAACTAGAATGCAGTGAAAAAAATGCTTTATTTGTGAAAT
TTGTGATGCTATTGCTTTATTTGTAACCATTATAAGCTGCAATTAACAAGTGCCATAGAGCCCACCGCAT
CCCCAGCATGCCTGCTATTGTCTTCCCAATCCTCCCCCTTGCTGTCCTGCCCCACCCCACCCCCCAGAAT
AGAATGACACCTACTCAGACAATGCGATGCAATTTCCTCATTTTATTAGGAAAGGACAGTGGGAGTGGCA
CCTTCCAGGGTCAAGGAAGGCACGGGGGAGGGGCAAACAACAGATGGCTGGCAACTAGAAGGCACATCAG
GAATTCAGGCACCGGGCTTGCGGGTCATGCACCAGGTGCGCGGTCCTTCGGGCACCTCGACGTCGGCGGT
GACGGTGAAGCCGAGCCGCTCGTAGAAGGGGAGGTTGCGGGGCGCGGAGGTCTCCAGGAAGGCGGGCACC
CCGGCGCGCTCGGCCGCCTCCACTCCGGGGAGCACGACGGCGCTGCCCAGACCCTTGCCCTGGTGGTCGG
GCGAGACGCCGACGGTGGCCAGGAACCACGCGGGCTCCTTGGGCCGGTGCGGCGCCAGGAGGCCTTCCAT
CTGTTGCTGCGCGGCCAGCCGGGAACCGCTCAACTCGGCCATGCGCGGGCCGATCTCGGCGAACACCGCC
CCCGCTTCGACGCTCTCCGGCGTGGTCCAGACCGCCACCGCGGCGCCGTCGTCCGCGACCCACACCTTGC
CGATGTCGAGCCCGACGCGCGTGAGGAAGAGTTCTTGCAGCTCGGTGACCCGCTCGATGTGGCGGTCCGG
ATCGACGGTGTGGCGCGTGGCGGGGTAGTCGGCGAACGCGGCGGCGAGGGTGCGTACGGCCCTGGGGACG
TCGTCGCGGGTGGCGAGGCGCACCGTGGGCTTGTACTCGGTCATGGTACCCACCTGAGGGAGGGAAAATA
GACCAATAGGCAGAGAGAGTCAGTGCCTATCAGAAACCCAAGAGTCTTCTCTGTCTCCACGTGCCCAGTT
TCTATTGGTCTCCTTAAACCTGTCTTGTAACCGAAGTTCCTATACTATCTAGAGAATAGGAACTTCTCTA
GATAACTTCGTATAATGTGTACTATACGAAGTTATCGATGGCTGTCGAAAGGCCCGGAGATGAGGAAGAG
GAGAACAGCGCGGCAGACGTGCGCTTTTGAAGCGTGCAGAATGCCGGGCCTCCGGAGGACCTTCGGGCGC
CCGCCCCGCCCCTGAGCCCGCCCCTGAGCCCGCCCCCGGACCCACCCCTTCCCAGCCTCTGAGCCCAGAA
AGCGAAGGAGCAAAGCTGCTATTGGCCGCTGCCCCAAAGGCCTACCCGCTTCCATTGCTCAGCGGTGCTG
TCCATCTGCACGAGACTAGTGAGACGTGCTACTTCCATTTGTCACGTCCTGCACGACGCGAGCTGCGGGG
CGGGGGGGAACTTCCTGACTAGGGGAGGAGTAGAAGGTGGCGCGAAGGGGCCACCAAAGAACGGAGCCGG
TTGGCGCCTACCGGTGGATGTGGAATGTGTGCGAGGCCAGAGGCCACTTGTGTAGCGCCAAGTGCCCAGC
GGGGCTGCTAAAGCGCATGCTCCAGACTGCCTTGGGAAAAGCGCCTCCCCTACCCGGGTGAGATAACTTC
GTATAAGGTATCCTATACGAAGTTATGCGGCCGCGGTTACAAGACAGGTTTAAGGAGACCAATAGAAACT
GGGCATGTGGAGACAGAGAAGACTCTTGGGTTTCTGATAGGCACTGACTCTCTCTGCCTATTGGTCTATT
TTCCCACCCTTAGAATACAAATGATGTAGAGACAGCTCGTTGTACTGCTGGGACTCTGCACAACCTTTCT
CACCACCGCGAGGGCTTGCTGGCCATCTTTAAGTCTGGTGGCATCCCAGCGCTGGTGAAAATGCTTGGGT
AAGAGAATGGCCAGGGAACTTGAAGGGTAGGAAGTAGAAGGGTGCTGGCATGGCTAACAAAGGCTCTCCT
CTTCCCAGGTCACCAGTGGATTCTGTACTGTTCTACGCCATCACGACACTACATAATCTCCTGCTCCATC
AGGAAGGAGCTAAAATGGCAGTGCGCCTAGCTGGTGGACTGCAGAAAATGGTTGCTTTGCTCAACAAAAC
AAACGTGAAATTCTTGGCTATTACAACAGACTGCCTTCAGATCTTAGCTTATGGCAATCAAGAGAGCAAG
GTAGAGTGATGAAAGTTGTTTGTACAGAGTGTGGAGTTACTAAGTTCTTAGTATGCATGTGCGCGCGCGC
GCGCACACACACACAGGCTCAAAGATTTGTGTCTTTAGACATTGAATCTGTGTGTACAGTACGGTGCTAA
GCATTGAAGGGATGGGGAGCAGGCCTCATAAGTTTACACTTGGGCAGAGAGGAGGGGCTGGATAGACAGA
GGACATGGTGTTTTGAGGTCTTGTGGCAATCTTTGAGAAGAAGTGAGGTGTTACCTAGGAGGAGGCAGTG
AGAGGATGCCGTCCACAGTCCCGAGGAGGAAGAGGGATGGTGTGCTGGAGACACAGTGTTAGAGTTGGGC
TAAGGCTGGGCCGGGTGGATCCTGTGAGGCTTTCTTTGTTGGCCATACCAAAGTCCAGGAGATAAGATCT
TAAACACAGGCATGGGGTGAGACCTGCCTATGGAAATGTTCAAGGACCTTAAGGGTGAGGGAGTGGATAT
TCTGCAGTGTCTCCTAAGGCAAGTAACATAGAAGCTCAGAGTCAGAAGCTAGGGGCTCTTAGTGCCCATT
TTCAACTGGCTGTTTCGACAGAACTTTGATCACTTCTACAAGCAACCCTGCTT
