[The description below was written by a language model from this plasmid's Addgene catalogue record.]
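Description:
pUC118-mCtnnb1-FLIP-FlpE-Puro is a mouse gene-targeting donor plasmid built on the pUC118 cloning backbone, intended for CRISPR-assisted knock-in at the mouse beta-catenin (Ctnnb1) locus. It is propagated in E. coli under ampicillin selection; the record lists copy number as unknown. A recombination-tolerant bacterial strain is listed for propagation, which fits a construct carrying repeated recombinase sites. Puromycin is the marker for selecting targeted mammalian cells.

The payload is a synthetic insert of about 3.9 kb described as the mouse beta-catenin FLIP-FlpE-Puro targeting cassette. No feature table is provided, so the exact layout (homology arms, promoters, splice elements, polyadenylation signals and the arrangement of recombinase sites) cannot be read from the record. The vector type (Mouse Targeting, Cre/Lox), the name and the associated study on one-step generation of conditional and reversible knockouts indicate the general logic. An invertible "FLIP" cassette carrying a puromycin resistance gene is inserted into the target gene by homology-directed repair after Cas9 cleavage. In its initial orientation, a cassette of this kind is meant to leave gene expression intact. Cre-mediated recombination then flips it into a disruptive configuration, giving a conditional loss of function. The "FlpE" designation points to the enhanced Flp recombinase system, presumably in connection with the reversibility described in the study, though the record does not spell out its role.

The plasmid is typically used with a Ctnnb1-directed guide RNA and Cas9 to produce puromycin-selected mouse cells carrying Cre-inducible beta-catenin alleles, for studying the gene's function.
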