Addgene plasmid #84541: pUC118-mCtnnb1-FLIP-FlpE-Puro
Purpose: CRISPR - FLIP-FlpE targeting vector for mouse beta-catenin
Depositing lab: Bon-Kyoung Koo. Depositing organization: University of Cambridge. Publication: One-step generation of conditional and reversible gene knockouts. Andersson-Rolf A, Mustata RC, Merenda A, Kim J, Perera S, Grego T, Andrews K, Tremble K, Silva JC, Fink J, Skarnes WC, Koo BK. Nat Methods. 2017 Jan 30. doi: 10.1038/nmeth.4156. PubMed 28135257.
Backbone
  Vector backbone: pUC118
  Backbone manufacturer: TAKARA
  Vector type: Mouse Targeting, Cre/Lox
  Selectable markers: Puromycin
Growth in bacteria
  Bacterial resistance: Ampicillin, 100 μg/mL
  Growth temperature: 37°C
  Growth strain: NEB Stable
  Growth instructions: suggested bacterial strain for expression is Stellar (HST08)
  Copy number: Unknown
Gene/Insert
  Gene/Insert name: mouse beta-catenin FLIP-FlpE - Puro targeting vector
  Species: Synthetic
  Insert size (bp): 3903
Terms and licenses: Academic/Nonprofit Terms; Industry Terms: Not Available to Industry
How to cite: pUC118-mCtnnb1-FLIP-FlpE-Puro was a gift from Bon-Kyoung Koo (Addgene plasmid # 84541 ; http://n2t.net/addgene:84541 ; RRID:Addgene_84541)
